>Addgene plasmid #112027 | pHvL1P3GA | addgene full sequence | sequence record 222710 | Addgene NGS Result
TTTTCCCAGTCACGACGTTGTAAAACGACGGCCAGTGAGCGCGACGTAATACGACTCACTATAGGGCGAA
TTGGCGGAAGGCCGTCAAGGCCGCATCACTCTGTGGAAGACAAACTAGACCAAGCCCGTTATTCTGACAG
TTCTGGTGCTCAACACATTTATATTTATCAAGGAGCACATTGTTACTCACTGCTAGGAGGGAATCGAACT
AGGAATATTGATCAGAGGAACTACGAGAGAGCTGAAGATAACTGCCCTCTAGCTCTCACTGATCTGGGTC
GCATAGTGAGATGCAGCCCACGTGAGTTCAGCAACGGTCTAGCGCTGGGCTTTTAGGCCCGCATGATCGG
GCTTTTGTCGGGTGGTCGACGTGTTCACGATTGGGGAGAGCAACGCAGCAGTTCCTCTTAGTTTAGTCCC
ACCTCGCCTGTCCAGCAGAGTTCTGACCGGTTTATAAACTCGCTTGCTGCATCAGACTTGTGAGACCGCA
GCTGGCACGACAGGTTTCCCGACTGGAAAGCGGGCAGTGAGCGCAACGCAATTAATGTGAGTTAGCTCAC
TCATTAGGCACCCCAGGCTTTACACTTTATGCTTCCGGCTCGTATGTTGTGTGGAATTGTGAGCGGATAA
CAATTTCACACAGGAAACAGCTATGACCATGATTACGCCAAGCTTGCATGCCTGCAGGTCGACTCTAGAG
GATCCCCGGGTACCGAGCTCGAATTCACTGGCCGTCGTTTTACAACGTCGTGACTGGGAAAACCCTGGCG
TTACCCAACTTAATCGCCTTGCAGCACATCCCCCTTTCGCCAGCTGGCGTAATAGCGAAGAGGCCCGCAC
CGATCGCCCTTCCCAACAGTTGCGCAGCCTGAATGGCGAATGGCGCCTGATGCGGTATTTTCTCCTTACG
CATCTGTGCGGTATTTCACACCGCATATGGTGCACTCTCAGTACAATCTGCTCTGATGCCGCATAGTTAA
GCCAGCCCCGACACCCGCCAACACCCGCTGACGCGCCCTGACGGGCTTGTCTGCTCCCGGCATCCGCTTA
CAGACAAGCTGTGACGGTCTCAGTTTTAGAGCTAGAAATAGCAAGTTAAAATAAGGCTAGTCCGTTATCA
ACTTGAAAAAGTGGCACCGAGTCGGTGCTTTTTTTCTAGACCCAGCTTTCTTGTACAAAGTTGGCATTAC
GCTTTACTTACAAGTCTTCCACGAAGTGCTGGGCCTCATGGGCCTTCCGCTCACTGCCCGCTTTCCAGTC
GGGAAACCTGTCGTGCCAGCTGCATTAACATGGTCATAGCTGTTTCCTTGCGTATTGGGCGCTCTCCGCT
TCCTCGCTCACTGACTCGCTGCGCTCGGTCGTTCGGGTAAAGCCTGGGGTGCCTAATGAGCAAAAGGCCA
GCAAAAGGCCAGGAACCGTAAAAAGGCCGCGTTGCTGGCGTTTTTCCATAGGCTCCGCCCCCCTGACGAG
CATCACAAAAATCGACGCTCAAGTCAGAGGTGGCGAAACCCGACAGGACTATAAAGATACCAGGCGTTTC
CCCCTGGAAGCTCCCTCGTGCGCTCTCCTGTTCCGACCCTGCCGCTTACCGGATACCTGTCCGCCTTTCT
CCCTTCGGGAAGCGTGGCGCTTTCTCATAGCTCACGCTGTAGGTATCTCAGTTCGGTGTAGGTCGTTCGC
TCCAAGCTGGGCTGTGTGCACGAACCCCCCGTTCAGCCCGACCGCTGCGCCTTATCCGGTAACTATCGTC
TTGAGTCCAACCCGGTAAGACACGACTTATCGCCACTGGCAGCAGCCACTGGTAACAGGATTAGCAGAGC
GAGGTATGTAGGCGGTGCTACAGAGTTCTTGAAGTGGTGGCCTAACTACGGCTACACTAGAAGAACAGTA
TTTGGTATCTGCGCTCTGCTGAAGCCAGTTACCTTCGGAAAAAGAGTTGGTAGCTCTTGATCCGGCAAAC
AAACCACCGCTGGTAGCGGTGGTTTTTTTGTTTGCAAGCAGCAGATTACGCGCAGAAAAAAAGGATCTCA
AGAAGATCCTTTGATCTTTTCTACGGGGTCTGACGCTCAGTGGAACGAAAACTCACGTTAAGGGATTTTG
GTCATGAGATTATCAAAAAGGATCTTCACCTAGATCCTTTTAAATTAAAAATGAAGTTTTAAATCAATCT
AAAGTATATATGAGTAAACTTGGTCTGACAGTTACCAATGCTTAATCAGTGAGGCACCTATCTCAGCGAT
CTGTCTATTTCGTTCATCCATAGTTGCCTGACTCCCCGTCGTGTAGATAACTACGATACGGGAGGGCTTA
CCATCTGGCCCCAGTGCTGCAATGATACCGCGAGAACCACGCTCACCGGCTCCAGATTTATCAGCAATAA
ACCAGCCAGCCGGAAGGGCCGAGCGCAGAAGTGGTCCTGCAACTTTATCCGCCTCCATCCAGTCTATTAA
TTGTTGCCGGGAAGCTAGAGTAAGTAGTTCGCCAGTTAATAGTTTGCGCAACGTTGTTGCCATTGCTACA
GGCATCGTGGTGTCACGCTCGTCGTTTGGTATGGCTTCATTCAGCTCCGGTTCCCAACGATCAAGGCGAG
TTACATGATCCCCCATGTTGTGCAAAAAAGCGGTTAGCTCCTTCGGTCCTCCGATCGTTGTCAGAAGTAA
GTTGGCCGCAGTGTTATCACTCATGGTTATGGCAGCACTGCATAATTCTCTTACTGTCATGCCATCCGTA
AGATGCTTTTCTGTGACTGGTGAGTACTCAACCAAGTCATTCTGAGAATAGTGTATGCGGCGACCGAGTT
GCTCTTGCCCGGCGTCAATACGGGATAATACCGCGCCACATAGCAGAACTTTAAAAGTGCTCATCATTGG
AAAACGTTCTTCGGGGCGAAAACTCTCAAGGATCTTACCGCTGTTGAGATCCAGTTCGATGTAACCCACT
CGTGCACCCAACTGATCTTCAGCATCTTTTACTTTCACCAGCGTTTCTGGGTGAGCAAAAACAGGAAGGC
AAAATGCCGCAAAAAAGGGAATAAGGGCGACACGGAAATGTTGAATACTCATACTCTTCCTTTTTCAATA
TTATTGAAGCATTTATCAGGGTTATTGTCTCATGAGCGGATACATATTTGAATGTATTTAGAAAAATAAA
CAAATAGGGGTTCCGCGCACATTTCCCCGAAAAGTGCCACCTAAATTGTAAGCGTTAATATTTTGTTAAA
ATTCGCGTTAAATTTTTGTTAAATCAGCTCATTTTTTAACCAATAGGCCGAAATCGGCAAAATCCCTTAT
AAATCAAAAGAATAGACCGAGATAGGGTTGAGTGGCCGCTACAGGGCGCTCCCATTCGCCATTCAGGCTG
CGCAACTGTTGGGAAGGGCGTTTCGGTGCGGGCCTCTTCGCTATTACGCCAGCTGGCGAAAGGGGGATGT
GCTGCAAGGCGATTAAGTTGGGTAACGCCAGGG
Features (pLannotate 1.2.2; 17 found; start..end, strand, type, name):
     47..65      +  promoter       T7 promoter: promoter for bacteriophage T7 RNA polymerase
    488..530     +  CDS            lacI (fragment): lac repressor; lacI; The lac repressor binds to the lac operator to inhibit transcription in E. coli. This inhibition can be relieved by adding lactose or isopropyl-β-D-thiogalactopyranoside (IPTG).
    543..564     +  protein_bind   CAP binding site: CAP binding activates transcription in the presence of cAMP. E. coli catabolite activator protein
    579..609     +  promoter       lac promoter: promoter for the E. coli lac operon
    617..633     +  protein_bind   lac operator: The lac repressor binds to the lac operator to inhibit transcription in E. coli. This inhibition can be relieved by adding lactose or isopropyl-β-D-thiogalactopyranoside (IPTG). lac repressor encoded by lacI
    670..726     -  misc_feature   MCS: pUC18/19 multiple cloning site
    723..880     +  CDS            lacZα (fragment): LacZα fragment of β-galactosidase; lacZ fragment
    886..985     -  misc_feature   bom (fragment): basis of mobility region from pBR322
   1073..1148    +  misc_RNA       gRNA scaffold: guide RNA scaffold for the Streptococcus pyogenes CRISPR/Cas9 system
   1160..1181    -  protein_bind   attB2 (fragment): mutant version of attB; recombination site for the Gateway® BP reaction BP Clonase™
   1241..1288    -  CDS            lacI (fragment): lac repressor; lacI; The lac repressor binds to the lac operator to inhibit transcription in E. coli. This inhibition can be relieved by adding lactose or isopropyl-β-D-thiogalactopyranoside (IPTG).
   1325..1365    -  rep_origin     RSF ori (fragment): Plasmids containing the RSF 1030 origin of replication can be propagated in E. coli cells that contain additional plasmids with compatible origins.
   1443..2031    -  rep_origin     ori: high-copy-number ColE1/pMB1/pBR322/pUC origin of replication
   2202..3062    -  CDS            AmpR: β-lactamase; bla; confers resistance to ampicillin, carbenicillin, and related antibiotics
   3063..3167    -  promoter       AmpR promoter: bla
   3193..3324    -  rep_origin     M13 ori (fragment): M13 bacteriophage origin of replication; arrow indicates direction of (+) strand synthesis
   3345..38      -  CDS            lacZα (fragment) (across the origin): LacZα fragment of β-galactosidase; lacZ fragment
