[The description below was written by a language model from this plasmid's Addgene catalogue record and pLannotate feature annotations shown in this document.]
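Description:
pHvL1P3GA is a small, high-copy E. coli cloning plasmid intended as an acceptor for building single-guide RNA expression units for CRISPR/Cas9 gene knockout work in barley. The catalogue lists a synthetic backbone with no defined vector type. It is propagated through a ColE1/pUC-type origin and selected with ampicillin via the β-lactamase gene and its native promoter. Several short backbone remnants are also annotated, including a T7 promoter, fragments of the M13 and RSF origins, lacI fragments and a partial bom region. These appear to be leftovers from parental vectors rather than functional parts.

The payload region holds a bacterial lacZα cassette (CAP binding site, lac promoter, lac operator, a pUC18/19 polylinker and a lacZα fragment) placed just upstream of the Streptococcus pyogenes Cas9 gRNA scaffold. The record lists the guide sequence as "to be inserted", so the lacZα cassette most likely serves as a placeholder. Replacing it with a target-specific spacer would join the spacer to the scaffold and should allow blue/white screening of recombinants. The promoter that would drive sgRNA transcription in barley is not annotated in the feature table or named in the catalogue. The unannotated stretch upstream of the lacZα cassette could contain it, but the record does not confirm this.

The catalogue gives Gateway as the cloning method, and a partial attB2 site lies downstream of the scaffold, though no complete set of Gateway recombination sites is annotated. The sequenced record is 3,463 nt, shorter than the roughly 4.5 kb total size in the catalogue, a discrepancy the record does not explain.
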