Addgene plasmid #112027: pHvL1P3GA
Purpose: Expresses sgRNA in barley
Depositing lab: Wendy Harwood. Depositing organization: John Innes Centre. Publication: Creating Targeted Gene Knockouts in Barley Using CRISPR/Cas9. Lawrenson T, Harwood WA. Methods Mol Biol. 2019;1900:217-232. doi: 10.1007/978-1-4939-8944-7_14. PubMed 30460568.
Backbone
  Vector backbone: Synthetic
  Backbone manufacturer: Unknown
  Backbone size w/o insert (bp): 4000
  Total vector size (bp): 4500
  Vector type: Unspecified
Growth in bacteria
  Bacterial resistance: Ampicillin, 100 μg/mL
  Growth temperature: 37°C
  Growth strain: DH5alpha
  Copy number: High Copy
Gene/Insert
  Gene/Insert name: LacZ
  gRNA/shRNA sequence: To be inserted
  Tag / fusion protein: None
  Cloning method: Gateway Cloning
  Sequencing primers: 5′ TAGGAGGGAATCGAACTAGGAATATTG
Terms and licenses: Academic/Nonprofit Terms; Industry Terms: Not Available to Industry
How to cite: pHvL1P3GA was a gift from Wendy Harwood (Addgene plasmid # 112027 ; http://n2t.net/addgene:112027 ; RRID:Addgene_112027)
