>Addgene plasmid #112027 | pHvL1P3GA | depositor partial sequence | sequence record 210673 | TaU6-LacZ-sgRNA
CACTCTGTGGAAGACAAACTAGACCAAGCCCGTTATTCTGACAGTTCTGGTGCTCAACACATTTATATTT
ATCAAGGAGCACATTGTTACTCACTGCTAGGAGGGAATCGAACTAGGAATATTGATCAGAGGAACTACGA
GAGAGCTGAAGATAACTGCCCTCTAGCTCTCACTGATCTGGGTCGCATAGTGAGATGCAGCCCACGTGAG
TTCAGCAACGGTCTAGCGCTGGGCTTTTAGGCCCGCATGATCGGGCTTTTGTCGGGTGGTCGACGTGTTC
ACGATTGGGGAGAGCAACGCAGCAGTTCCTCTTAGTTTAGTCCCACCTCGCCTGTCCAGCAGAGTTCTGA
CCGGTTTATAAACTCGCTTGCTGCATCAGACTTGTGAGACCGCAGCTGGCACGACAGGTTTCCCGACTGG
AAAGCGGGCAGTGAGCGCAACGCAATTAATGTGAGTTAGCTCACTCATTAGGCACCCCAGGCTTTACACT
TTATGCTTCCGGCTCGTATGTTGTGTGGAATTGTGAGCGGATAACAATTTCACACAGGAAACAGCTATGA
CCATGATTACGCCAAGCTTGCATGCCTGCAGGTCGACTCTAGAGGATCCCCGGGTACCGAGCTCGAATTC
ACTGGCCGTCGTTTTACAACGTCGTGACTGGGAAAACCCTGGCGTTACCCAACTTAATCGCCTTGCAGCA
CATCCCCCTTTCGCCAGCTGGCGTAATAGCGAAGAGGCCCGCACCGATCGCCCTTCCCAACAGTTGCGCA
GCCTGAATGGCGAATGGCGCCTGATGCGGTATTTTCTCCTTACGCATCTGTGCGGTATTTCACACCGCAT
ATGGTGCACTCTCAGTACAATCTGCTCTGATGCCGCATAGTTAAGCCAGCCCCGACACCCGCCAACACCC
GCTGACGCGCCCTGACGGGCTTGTCTGCTCCCGGCATCCGCTTACAGACAAGCTGTGACGGTCTCAGTTT
TAGAGCTAGAAATAGCAAGTTAAAATAAGGCTAGTCCGTTATCAACTTGAAAAAGTGGCACCGAGTCGGT
GCTTTTTTTCTAGACCCAGCTTTCTTGTACAAAGTTGGCATTACGCTTTACTTACAAGTCTTCCACGAAG
TG
